>Addgene plasmid #191692 | AAVS1-NeoR-CAG-EGFPnls-WPRE | addgene full sequence | sequence record 376941 | Addgene NGS Result
CTAGCTAGTCCTGCAGGTTTAAACGAATTCGCCCTTTGCTTTCTCTGACCAGCATTCTCTCCCCTGGGCC
TGTGCCGCTTTCTGTCTGCAGCTTGTGGCCTGGGTCACCTCTACGGCTGGCCCAGATCCTTCCCTGCCGC
CTCCTTCAGGTTCCGTCTTCCTCCACTCCCTCTTCCCCTTGCTCTCTGCTGTGTTGCTGCCCAAGGATGC
TCTTTCCGGAGCACTTCCTTCTCGGCGCTGCACCACGTGATGTCCTCTGAGCGGATCCTCCCCGTGTCTG
GGTCCTCTCCGGGCATCTCTCCTCCCTCACCCAACCCCATGCCGTCTTCACTCGCTGGGTTCCCTTTTCC
TTCTCCTTCTGGGGCCTGTGCCATCTCTCGTTTCTTAGGATGGCCTTCTCCGACGGATGTCTCCCTTGCG
TCCCGCCTCCCCTTCTTGTAGGCCTGCATCATCACCGTTTTTCTGGACAACCCCAAAGTACCCCGTCTCC
CTGGCTTTAGCCACCTCTCCATCCTCTTGCTTTCTTTGCCTGGACACCCCGTTCTCCTGTGGATTCGGGT
CACCTCTCACTCCTTTCATTTGGGCAGCTCCCCTACCCCCCTTACCTCTCTAGTCTGTGCTAGCTCTTCC
AGCCCCCTGTCATGGCATCTTCCAGGGGTCCGAGAGCTCAGCTAGTCTTCTTCCTCCAACCCGGGCCCCT
ATGTCCACTTCAGGACAGCATGTTTGCTGCCTCCAGGGATCCTGTGTCCCCGAGCTGGGACCACCTTATA
TTCCCAGGGCCGGTTAATGTGGCTCTGGTTCTGGGTACTTTTATCTGTCCCCTCCACCCCACAGTGGGGC
AAGCTTCTGACCTCTTCTCTTCCTCCCACAGGGCCTCGAGAGATCTGGCAGCGGAGAGGGCAGAGGAAGT
CTTCTAACATGCGGTGACGTGGAGGAGAATCCCGGCCCTAGGATGGGATCGGCCATTGAACAAGATGGAT
TGCACGCAGGTTCTCCGGCCGCTTGGGTGGAGAGGCTATTCGGCTATGACTGGGCACAACAGACAATCGG
CTGCTCTGATGCCGCCGTGTTCCGGCTGTCAGCGCAGGGGCGCCCGGTTCTTTTTGTCAAGACCGACCTG
TCCGGTGCCCTGAATGAACTGCAGGACGAGGCAGCGCGGCTATCGTGGCTGGCCACGACGGGCGTTCCTT
GCGCAGCTGTGCTCGACGTTGTCACTGAAGCGGGAAGGGACTGGCTGCTATTGGGCGAAGTGCCGGGGCA
GGATCTCCTGTCATCTCACCTTGCTCCTGCCGAGAAAGTATCCATCATGGCTGATGCAATGCGGCGGCTG
CATACGCTTGATCCGGCTACCTGCCCATTCGACCACCAAGCGAAACATCGCATCGAGCGAGCACGTACTC
GGATGGAAGCCGGTCTTGTCGATCAGGATGATCTGGACGAAGAGCATCAGGGGCTCGCGCCAGCCGAACT
GTTCGCCAGGCTCAAGGCGCGCATGCCCGACGGCGATGATCTCGTCGTGACCCATGGCGATGCCTGCTTG
CCGAATATCATGGTGGAAAATGGCCGCTTTTCTGGATTCATCGACTGTGGCCGGCTGGGTGTGGCGGACC
GCTATCAGGACATAGCGTTGGCTACCCGTGATATTGCTGAAGAGCTTGGCGGCGAATGGGCTGACCGCTT
CCTCGTGCTTTACGGTATCGCCGCTCCCGATTCGCAGCGCATCGCCTTCTATCGCCTTCTTGACGAGTTC
TTCTGAGGGGATCAATTCTCTAGAGCTCGCTGATCAGCCTCGACTGTGCCTTCTAGTTGCCAGCCATCTG
TTGTTTGCCCCTCCCCCGTGCCTTCCTTGACCCTGGAAGGTGCCACTCCCACTGTCCTTTCCTAATAAAA
TGAGGAAATTGCATCGCATTGTCTGAGTAGGTGTCATTCTATTCTGGGGGGTGGGGTGGGGCAGGACAGC
AAGGGGGAGGATTGGGAAGACAATAGCAGGCATGCTGGGGATGCGGTGGGCTCTATGGCTTCTGAGGCGG
AAAGAACCAGCTGGGGCTCGACTAGAGCTTGCGGAACCCTTAATGGTACCGTCTCGACATTGATTATTGA
CTAGTTATTAATAGTAATCAATTACGGGGTCATTAGTTCATAGCCCATATATGGAGTTCCGCGTTACATA
ACTTACGGTAAATGGCCCGCCTGGCTGACCGCCCAACGACCCCCGCCCATTGACGTCAATAATGACGTAT
GTTCCCATAGTAACGCCAATAGGGACTTTCCATTGACGTCAATGGGTGGAGTATTTACGGTAAACTGCCC
ACTTGGCAGTACATCAAGTGTATCATATGCCAAGTACGCCCCCTATTGACGTCAATGACGGTAAATGGCC
CGCCTGGCATTATGCCCAGTACATGACCTTATGGGACTTTCCTACTTGGCAGTACATCTACGTATTAGTC
ATCGCTATTACCATGGTCGAGGTGAGCCCCACGTTCTGCTTCACTCTCCCCATCTCCCCCCCCTCCCCAC
CCCCAATTTTGTATTTATTTATTTTTTAATTATTTTGTGCAGCGATGGGGGCGGGGGGGGGGGGGGGGCG
CGCGCCRGGSGGGGGGGGGGGGGGGGGGGGGGGGGGSGGGGSGRGGSGGAGAGGTGCGGCGGCAGCCAAT
CAGAGCGGCGCGCTCCGAAAGTTTCCTTTTATGGCGAGGCGGCGGCGGCGGCGGCCCTATAAAAAGCGAA
GCGCGCGGCGGGCGGGAGTCGCTGCGCGCTGCCTTCGCCCCGTGCCCCGCTCCGCCGCCGCCTCGCGCCG
CCCGCCCCGGCTCTGACTGACCGCGTTACTCCCACAGGTGAGCGGGCGGGACGGCCCTTCTCCTCCGGGC
TGTAATTAGCGCTTGGTTTAATGACGGCTTGTTTCTTTTCTGTGGCTGCGTGAAAGCCTTGAGGGGCTCC
GGGAGGGCCCTTTGTGCGGGGGGAGCGGCTCGGGGGGTGCGTGCGTGTGTGTGTGCGTGGGGAGCGCCGC
GTGCGGCTCCGCGCTGCCCGGCGGCTGTGAGCGCTGCGGGCGCGGCGCGGGGCTTTGTGCGCTCCGCAGT
GTGCGCGAGGGGAGCGCGGCCGGGGGCGGTGCCCCGCGGTGCGGGGGGGGCTGCGAGGGGAACAAAGGCT
GCGTGCGGGGTGTGTGCGTGGGGGGGTGAGCAGGGGGTGTGGGCGCGTCGGTCGGGCTGCAACCCCCCCT
GCACCCCCCTCCCCGAGTTGCTGAGCACGGCCCGGCTTCGGGTGCGGGGCTCCGTACGGGGCGTGGCGCG
GGGCTCGCCGTGCCGGGCGGGGGGTGGCGGCAGGTGGGGGTGCCGGGCGGGGCGGGGCCGCCTCGGGCCG
GGGRGGGCTCGGGGGRGGGGCGCGGCGGCCCCCGGAGCGCCGGCGGCTGTCGAGGCGCGGCGAGCCGCAG
CCATTGCCTTTTATGGTAATCGTGCGAGAGGGCGCAGGGACTTCCTTTGTCCCAAATCTGTGCGGAGCCG
AAATCTGGGAGGCGCCGCCGCACCCCCTCTAGCGGGCGCGGGGCGAAGCGGTGCGGCGCCGGCAGGAAGG
AAATGGGCGGGGAGGGCCTTCGTGCGTCGCCGCGCCGCCGTCCCCTTCTCCCTCTCCAGCCTCGGGGCTG
TCCGCGGGGGGACGGCTGCCTTCGGGGGGGACGGGGCAGGGCGGGGTTCGGCTTCTGGCGTGTGACCGGC
GGCTCTAGAGCCTCTGCTAACCATGTTCATGCCTTCTTCTTTTTCCTACAGCTCCTGGGCAACGTGCTGG
TTATTGTGCTGTCTCATCATTTTGGCAAAGAATTCGTCGACGCCGCCACCATGGTGAGCAAGGGCGAGGA
GCTGTTCACCGGGGTGGTGCCCATCCTGGTCGAGCTGGACGGCGACGTAAACGGCCACAAGTTCAGCGTG
TCCGGCGAGGGCGAGGGCGATGCCACCTACGGCAAGCTGACCCTGAAGTTCATCTGCACCACCGGCAAGC
TGCCCGTGCCCTGGCCCACCCTCGTGACCACCCTGACCTACGGCGTGCAGTGCTTCAGCCGCTACCCCGA
CCACATGAAGCAGCACGACTTCTTCAAGTCCGCCATGCCCGAAGGCTACGTCCAGGAGCGCACCATCTTC
TTCAAGGACGACGGCAACTACAAGACCCGCGCCGAGGTGAAGTTCGAGGGCGACACCCTGGTGAACCGCA
TCGAGCTGAAGGGCATCGACTTCAAGGAGGACGGCAACATCCTGGGGCACAAGCTGGAGTACAACTACAA
CAGCCACAACGTCTATATCATGGCCGACAAGCAGAAGAACGGCATCAAGGTGAACTTCAAGATCCGCCAC
AACATCGAGGACGGCAGCGTGCAGCTCGCCGACCACTACCAGCAGAACACCCCCATCGGCGACGGCCCCG
TGCTGCTGCCCGACAACCACTACCTGAGCACCCAGTCCGCCCTGAGCAAAGACCCCAACGAGAAGCGCGA
TCACATGGTCCTGCTGGAGTTCGTGACCGCCGCCGGGATCACTCTCGGCATGGACGAGCTGTACAAGAAG
CGACCTGCCGCCACAAAGAAGGCTGGACAGGCTAAGAAGAAGAAATAATGAACGCGTGAATTCGATATCA
AGCTTATCGATAATCAACCTCTGGATTACAAAATTTGTGAAAGATTGACTGGTATTCTTAACTATGTTGC
TCCTTTTACGCTATGTGGATACGCTGCTTTAATGCCTTTGTATCATGCTATTGCTTCCCGTATGGCTTTC
ATTTTCTCCTCCTTGTATAAATCCTGGTTGCTGTCTCTTTATGAGGAGTTGTGGCCCGTTGTCAGGCAAC
GTGGCGTGGTGTGCACTGTGTTTGCTGACGCAACCCCCACTGGTTGGGGCATTGCCACCACCTGTCAGCT
CCTTTCCGGGACTTTCGCTTTCCCCCTCCCTATTGCCACGGCGGAACTCATCGCCGCCTGCCTTGCCCGC
TGCTGGACAGGGGCTCGGCTGTTGGGCACTGACAATTCCGTGGTGTTGTCGGGGAAATCATCGTCCTTTC
CTTGGCTGCTCGCCTATGTTGCCACCTGGATTCTGCGCGGGACGTCCTTCTGCTACGTCCCTTCGGCCCT
CAATCCAGCGGACCTTCCTTCCCGCGGCCTGCTGCCGGCTCTGCGGCCTCTTCCGCGTCTTCGCCTTCGC
CCTCAGACGAGTCGGATCTCCCTTTGGGCCGCCTCCCCGCATCGATACCGAGCGCTGCTCGAGAGATCTA
CGGGTGGCATCCCTGTGACCCCTCCCCAGTGCCTCTCCTGGCCCTGGAAGTTGCCACTCCAGTGCCCACC
AGCCTTGTCCTAATAAAATTAAGTTGCATCATTTTGTCTGACTAGGTGTCCTTCTATAATATTATGGGGT
GGAGGGGGGTGGTATGGAGCAAGGGGCAAGTTGGGAAGACAACCTGTAGGGCCTGCGGGGTCTATTGGGA
ACCAAGCTGGAGTGCAGTGGCACAATCTTGGCTCACTGCAATCTCCGCCTCCTGGGTTCAAGCGATTCTC
CTGCCTCAGCCTCCCGAGTTGTTGGGATTCCAGGCATGCATGACCAGGCTCAGCTAATTTTTGTTTTTTT
GGTAGAGACGGGGTTTCACCATATTGGCCAGGCTGGTCTCCAACTCCTAATCTCAGGTGATCTACCCACC
TTGGCCTCCCAAATTGCTGGGATTACAGGCGTGAACCACTGCTCCCTTCCCTGTCCTTCTGATTTTGTAG
GTAACCAGGCGCGTGAATTCACTCCTCAGGTGCAGGCTGCCTATCAGAAGGTGGTGGCTGGTGTGGCCAA
TGCCCTGGCTCACAAATACCACTGAGATCTTTTTCCCTCTGCCAAAAATTATGGGGACATCATGAAGCCC
CTTGAGCATCTGACTTCTGGCTAATAAAGGAAATTTATTTTCATTGCAATAGTGTGTTGGAATTTTTTGT
GTCTCTCACTCGGAAGGACATATGGGAGGGCAAATCATTTAAAACATCAGAATGAGTATTTGGTTTAGAG
TTTGGCAACATATGCCCATATGCTGGCTGCCATGAACAAAGGTTGGCTATAAAGAGGTCATCAGTATATG
AAACAGCCCCCTGCTGTCCATTCCTTATTCCATAGAAAAGCCTTGACTTGAGGTTAGATTTTTTTTATAT
TTTGTTTTGTGTTATTTTTTTCTTTAACATCCCTAAAATTTTCCTTACATGTTTTACTAGCCAGATTTTT
CCTCCTCTCCTGACTACTCCCAGTCATAGCTGTCCCTCTTCTCTTATGGAGATCCCTCGACCTGCAGCCC
AAGCTTGGCGTAATCATGGTCATAGCTGTTTCCTGTGTGAAATTGTTATCCGCTCACAATTCCACACAAC
ATACGAGCCGGAAGCATAAAGTGTAAAGCCTGGGGTGCCTAATGAGTGAGCTAACTCACATTAATTGCGT
TGCGCTCACTGCCCGCTTTCCAGTCGGGAAACCTGTCGTGCCAGCGGATCGACAGTACTAAGCTTTACTA
GGGACAGGATTGGTGACAGAAAAGCCCCATCCTTAGGCCTCCTCCTTCCTAGTCTCCTGATATTGGGTCT
AACCCCCACCTCCTGTTAGGCAGATTCCTTATCTGGTGACACACCCCCATTTCCTGGAGCCATCTCTCTC
CTTGCCAGAACCTCTAAGGTTTGCTTACGATGGAGCCAGAGAGGATCCTGGGAGGGAGAGCTTGGCAGGG
GGTGGGAGGGAAGGGGGGGATGCGTGACCTGCCCGGTTCTCAGTGGCCACCCTGCGCTACCCTCTCCCAG
AACCTGAGCTGCTCTGACGCGGCTGTCTGGTGCGTTTCACTGATCCTGGTGCTGCAGCTTCCTTACACTT
CCCAAGAGGAGAAGCAGTTTGGAAAAACAAAATCAGAATAAGTTGGTCCTGAGTTCTAACTTTGGCTCTT
CACCTTTCTAGTCCCCAATTTATATTGTTCCTCCGTGCGTCAGTTTTACCTGTGAGATAAGGCCAGTAGC
CAGCCCCGTCCTGGCAGGGCTGTGGTGAGGAGGGGGGTGTCCGTGTGGAAAACTCCCTTTGTGAGAATGG
TGCGTCCTAGGTGTTCACCAGGTCGTGGCCGCCTCTACTCCCTTTCTCTTTCTCCATCCTTCTTTCCTTA
AAGAGTCCCCAGTGCTATCTGGGACATATTCCTCCGCCCAGAGCAGGGTCCCGCTTCCCTAAGGCCCTGC
TCTGGGCTTCTGGGTTTGAGTCCTTGGCAAGCCCAGGAGAGGCGCTCAGGCTTCCCTGTCCCCCTTCCTC
GTCCACCATCTCATGCCCCTGGCTCTCCTGCCCCTTCCCTACAGGGGTTCCTGGCTCTGCTCTAAGGGCG
AATTCGCGGCCGCTAAATTCAATTCGCCCTATAGTGAGTCGTATTACAATTCACTGGCCGTCGTTTTACA
ACGTCGTGACTGGGAAAACCCTGGCGTTACCCAACTTAATCGCCTTGCAGCACATCCCCCTTTCGCCAGC
TGGCGTAATAGCGAAGAGGCCCGCACCGATCGCCCTTCCCAACAGTTGCGCAGCCTATACGTACGGCAGT
TTAAGGTTTACACCTATAAAAGAGAGAGCCGTTATCGTCTGTTTGTGGATGTACAGAGTGATATTATTGA
CACGCCGGGGCGACGGATGGTGATCCCCCTGGCCAGTGCACGTCTGCTGTCAGATAAAGTCTCCCGTGAA
CTTTACCCGGTGGTGCATATCGGGGATGAAAGCTGGCGCATGATGACCACCGATATGGCCAGTGTGCCGG
TCTCCGTTATCGGGGAAGAAGTGGCTGATCTCAGCCACCGCGAAAATGACATCAAAAACGCCATTAACCT
GATGTTCTGGGGAATATAAATGTCAGGCATGAGATTATCAAAAAGGATCTTCACCTAGATCCTTTTCACG
TAGAAAGCCAGTCCGCAGAAACGGTGCTGACCCCGGATGAATGTCAGCTACTGGGCTATCTGGACAAGGG
AAAACGCAAGCGCAAAGAGAAAGCAGGTAGCTTGCAGTGGGCTTACATGGCGATAGCTAGACTGGGCGGT
TTTATGGACAGCAAGCGAACCGGAATTGCCAGCTGGGGCGCCCTCTGGTAAGGTTGGGAAGCCCTGCAAA
GTAAACTGGATGGCTTTCTTGCCGCCAAGGATCTGATGGCGCAGGGGATCAAGCTCTGATCAAGAGACAG
GATGAGGATCGTTTCGCATGATTGAACAAGATGGATTGCACGCAGGTTCTCCGGCCGCTTGGGTGGAGAG
GCTATTCGGCTATGACTGGGCACAACAGACAATCGGCTGCTCTGATGCCGCCGTGTTCCGGCTGTCAGCG
CAGGGGCGCCCGGTTCTTTTTGTCAAGACCGACCTGTCCGGTGCCCTGAATGAACTGCAAGACGAGGCAG
CGCGGCTATCGTGGCTGGCCACGACGGGCGTTCCTTGCGCAGCTGTGCTCGACGTTGTCACTGAAGCGGG
AAGGGACTGGCTGCTATTGGGCGAAGTGCCGGGGCAGGATCTCCTGTCATCTCACCTTGCTCCTGCCGAG
AAAGTATCCATCATGGCTGATGCAATGCGGCGGCTGCATACGCTTGATCCGGCTACCTGCCCATTCGACC
ACCAAGCGAAACATCGCATCGAGCGAGCACGTACTCGGATGGAAGCCGGTCTTGTCGATCAGGATGATCT
GGACGAAGAGCATCAGGGGCTCGCGCCAGCCGAACTGTTCGCCAGGCTCAAGGCGAGCATGCCCGACGGC
GAGGATCTCGTCGTGACCCATGCATGGCGATGCCTGCTTGCCGAATATCATGGTGGAAAATGGCCGCTTT
TCTGGATTCATCGACTGTGGCCGGCTGGGTGTGGCGGACCGCTATCAGGACATAGCGTTGGCTACCCGTG
ATATTGCTGAAGAGCTTGGCGGCGAATGGGCTGACCGCTTCCTCGTGCTTTACGGTATCGCCGCTCCCGA
TTCGCAGCGCATCGCCTTCTATCGCCTTCTTGACGAGTTCTTCTGAATTATTAACGCTTACAATTTCCTG
ATGCGGTATTTTCTCCTTACGCATCTGTGCGGTATTTCACACCGCATCAGGTGGCACTTTTCGGGGAAAT
GTGCGCGGAACCCCTATTTGTTTATTTTTCTAAATACATTCAAATATGTATCCGCTCATGAGATTATCAA
AAAGGATCTTCACCTAGATCCTTTTAAATTAAAAATGAAGTTTTAAATCAATCTAAAGTATATATGAGTA
AACTTGGTCTGACAGTTACCAATGCTTAATCAGTGAGGCACCTATCTCAGCGATCTGTCTATTTCGTTCA
TCCATAGTTGCCTGACTCCCCGTCGTGTAGATAACTACGATACGGGAGGGCTTACCATCTGGCCCCAGTG
CTGCAATGATACCGCGAGACCCACGCTCACCGGCTCCAGATTTATCAGCAATAAACCAGCCAGCCGGAAG
GGCCGAGCGCAGAAGTGGTCCTGCAACTTTATCCGCCTCCATCCAGTCTATTAATTGTTGCCGGGAAGCT
AGAGTAAGTAGTTCGCCAGTTAATAGTTTGCGCAACGTTGTTGCCATTGCTACAGGCATCGTGGTGTCAC
GCTCGTCGTTTGGTATGGCTTCATTCAGCTCCGGTTCCCAACGATCAAGGCGAGTTACATGATCCCCCAT
GTTGTGCAAAAAAGCGGTTAGCTCCTTCGGTCCTCCGATCGTTGTCAGAAGTAAGTTGGCCGCAGTGTTA
TCACTCATGGTTATGGCAGCACTGCATAATTCTCTTACTGTCATGCCATCCGTAAGATGCTTTTCTGTGA
CTGGTGAATACTCAACCAAGTCATTCTGAGAATAGTGTATGCGGCGACCGAGTTGCTCTTGCCCGGCGTC
AATACGGGATAATACCGCGCCACATAGCAGAACTTTAAAAGTGCTCATCATTGGAAAACGTTCTTCGGGG
CGAAAACTCTCAAGGATCTTACCGCTGTTGAGATCCAGTTCGATGTAACCCACTCGTGCACCCAACTGAT
CTTCAGCATCTTTTACTTTCACCAGCGTTTCTGGGTGAGCAAAAACAGGAAGGCAAAATGCCGCAAAAAA
GGGAATAAGGGCGACACGGAAATGTTGAATACTCATACTCTTCCTTTTTCAATATTATTGAAGCATTTAT
CAGGGTTATTGTCTCATGACCAAAATCCCTTAACGTGAGTTTTCGTTCCACTGAGCGTCAGACCCCGTAG
AAAAGATCAAAGGATCTTCTTGAGATCCTTTTTTTCTGCGCGTAATCTGCTGCTTGCAAACAAAAAAACC
ACCGCTACCAGCGGTGGTTTGTTTGCCGGATCAAGAGCTACCAACTCTTTTTCCGAAGGTAACTGGCTTC
AGCAGAGCGCAGATACCAAATACTGTTCTTCTAGTGTAGCCGTAGTTAGGCCACCACTTCAAGAACTCTG
TAGCACCGCCTACATACCTCGCTCTGCTAATCCTGTTACCAGTGGCTGCTGCCAGTGGCGATAAGTCGTG
TCTTACCGGGTTGGACTCAAGACGATAGTTACCGGATAAGGCGCAGCGGTCGGGCTGAACGGGGGGTTCG
TGCACACAGCCCAGCTTGGAGCGAACGACCTACACCGAACTGAGATACCTACAGCGTGAGCTATGAGAAA
GCGCCACGCTTCCCGAAGGGAGAAAGGCGGACAGGTATCCGGTAAGCGGCAGGGTCGGAACAGGAGAGCG
CACGAGGGAGCTTCCAGGGGGAAACGCCTGGTATCTTTATAGTCCTGTCGGGTTTCGCCACCTCTGACTT
GAGCGTCGATTTTTGTGATGCTCGTCAGGGGGGCGGAGCCTATGGAAAAACGCCAGCAACGCGGCCTTTT
TACGGTTCCTGGCCTTTTGCTGGCCTTTTGCTCACATGTTCTTTCCTGCGTTATCCCCTGATTCTGTGGA
TAACCGTATTACCGCCTTTGAGTGAGCTGATACCGCTCGCCGCAGCCGAACGACCGAGCGCAGCGAGTCA
GTGAGCGAGGAAGCGGAAGAGCGCCCAATACGCAAACCGCCTCTCCCCGCGCGTTGGCCGATTCATTAAT
GCAGCTGGCACGACAGGTTTCCCGACTGGAAAGCGGGCAGTGAGCGCAACGCAATTAATGTGAGTTAGCT
CACTCATTAGGCACCCCAGGCTTTACACTTTATGCTTCCGGCTCGTATGTTGTGTGGAATTGTGAGCGGA
TAACAATTTCACACAGGAAACAGCTATGACCATGATTACGCCAAGCTCAGAATTAACCCTCACTAAAGGG
A
Features (pLannotate 1.2.2; 35 found; start..end, strand, type, name):
     37..840     +  misc_feature   HA-L: left homology arm from the adeno-associated virus integration site (AAVS1) within intron 1 of the human PPP1R12C gene
    847..872     +  misc_feature   SA: splice acceptor site
    953..1756    +  CDS            NeoR/KanR: aminoglycoside phosphotransferase from Tn5; aph(3')-II (or nptII); confers resistance to neomycin, kanamycin, and G418 (Geneticin®)
   1794..2018    +  polyA_signal   bGH poly(A) signal: bovine growth hormone polyadenylation signal
   2022..2043    +  promoter       SV40 promoter (fragment): SV40 enhancer and early promoter
   2086..2465    +  enhancer       CMV enhancer: human cytomegalovirus immediate early enhancer
   2467..2744    +  promoter       chicken β-actin promoter: No description available
   2745..3761    +  intron         chimeric intron: chimera between introns from chicken β-actin and rabbit β-globin
   3759..3827    +  CDS            HBB (fragment): HBB_LEPEU - Experimental evidence at protein level: Swiss-Prot protein existence level 1. Involved in oxygen transport from the lung to the various peripheral tissues. From Lepus europaeus (European hare).
   3831..4547    +  CDS            EGFP: EGFP is a basic (constitutively fluorescent) green fluorescent protein published in 1996, derived from Aequorea victoria. It is reported to be a rapidly-maturing weak dimer with moderate acid sensitivity.
   4608..4632    +  misc_feature   MCS (fragment): pBluescript multiple cloning site
   4632..5220    +  misc_feature   WPRE: woodchuck hepatitis virus posttranscriptional regulatory element
   5252..5728    +  polyA_signal   hGH poly(A) signal: human growth hormone polyadenylation signal
   5752..5832    +  CDS            HBB (fragment): HBB_PONPY - Experimental evidence at transcript level: Swiss-Prot protein existence level 2. Involved in oxygen transport from the lung to the various peripheral tissues. From Pongo pygmaeus (Bornean orangutan).
   5903..5958    +  polyA_signal   β-globin poly(A) signal: rabbit β-globin polyadenylation signal (Gil and Proudfoot, 1987)
   6341..6363    -  protein_bind   lac operator (fragment): The lac repressor binds to the lac operator to inhibit transcription in E. coli. This inhibition can be relieved by adding lactose or isopropyl-β-D-thiogalactopyranoside (IPTG). lac repressor encoded by lacI
   6367..6397    -  promoter       lac promoter: promoter for the E. coli lac operon
   6412..6433    -  protein_bind   CAP binding site: CAP binding activates transcription in the presence of cAMP. E. coli catabolite activator protein
   6446..6485    -  CDS            lacI (fragment): lac repressor; lacI; The lac repressor binds to the lac operator to inhibit transcription in E. coli. This inhibition can be relieved by adding lactose or isopropyl-β-D-thiogalactopyranoside (IPTG).
   6507..7343    +  misc_feature   HA-R: right homology arm from the adeno-associated virus integration site (AAVS1) within intron 1 of the human PPP1R12C gene
   7378..7396    -  promoter       T7 promoter: promoter for bacteriophage T7 RNA polymerase
   7399..7546    +  CDS            lacZα (fragment): LacZα fragment of β-galactosidase; lacZ fragment
   7556..7859    +  CDS            ccdB (fragment): CcdB, a bacterial toxin that poisons DNA gyrase; ccdB; Plasmids containing the ccdB gene cannot be propagated in standard E. coli strains.
   7907..8176    +  CDS            tnpA (fragment): TN5P_ECOLX - Also known as tnp. Experimental evidence at protein level: Swiss-Prot protein existence level 1. Mediates transposition of transposon Tn5 by a 'cut and paste' mechanism. First, the monomeric transposase binds the 19 bp inverted DNA repeats flanking the transposon. Then, dimerization of the DNA- bound transposase creates a synaptic DNA complex. After nicking of the first DNA strand, excision of the transposon proceeds through a series of intermediates. The transposase then mediates the insertion of the transposon at a new site by strand transfer. The activity of the wild- type tran
   8208..9006    +  CDS            NeoR/KanR (fragment): aminoglycoside phosphotransferase from Tn5; aph(3')-II (or nptII); confers resistance to neomycin, kanamycin, and G418 (Geneticin®)
   9027..9077    -  misc_feature   bom (fragment): basis of mobility region from pBR322
   9104..9163    +  promoter       AmpR promoter (fragment): bla
   9256..10116   -  CDS            AmpR: β-lactamase; bla; confers resistance to ampicillin, carbenicillin, and related antibiotics
  10117..10169   -  promoter       AmpR promoter (fragment): bla
  10240..10828   +  rep_origin     ori: high-copy-number ColE1/pMB1/pBR322/pUC origin of replication
  11011..11103   +  CDS            lacI (fragment): lac repressor; lacI; The lac repressor binds to the lac operator to inhibit transcription in E. coli. This inhibition can be relieved by adding lactose or isopropyl-β-D-thiogalactopyranoside (IPTG).
  11116..11137   +  protein_bind   CAP binding site: CAP binding activates transcription in the presence of cAMP. E. coli catabolite activator protein
  11152..11182   +  promoter       lac promoter: promoter for the E. coli lac operon
  11186..11208   +  protein_bind   lac operator (fragment): The lac repressor binds to the lac operator to inhibit transcription in E. coli. This inhibition can be relieved by adding lactose or isopropyl-β-D-thiogalactopyranoside (IPTG). lac repressor encoded by lacI
  11251..11269   +  promoter       T3 promoter: promoter for bacteriophage T3 RNA polymerase
