[The description below was written by a language model from this plasmid's Addgene catalogue record and pLannotate feature annotations shown in this document.]
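Description:
AAVS1-NeoR-CAG-EGFPnls-WPRE is a homology-directed repair donor plasmid for inserting a constitutive nuclear-localised EGFP reporter into the human AAVS1 safe-harbour locus, which lies in intron 1 of PPP1R12C. It derives from an AAVS1-pur-CAG-mCherry backbone, with the puromycin marker and mCherry reporter exchanged for neomycin resistance and EGFPnls. In E. coli it is maintained through a high-copy ColE1/pUC-type origin and selected with ampicillin (AmpR). The backbone also carries cloning-vector remnants, including fragments of lacZα, ccdB, Tn5 transposase and a second, partial NeoR/KanR sequence, along with lac, T7 and T3 promoter elements; none of these is part of the targeting cassette.

The payload sits between left and right AAVS1 homology arms of roughly 800 bp each. Immediately after the left arm come a splice acceptor, a promoterless NeoR coding sequence and a bGH polyadenylation signal. This is a gene-trap arrangement: G418 resistance should arise mainly when the cassette integrates correctly and is spliced into the endogenous PPP1R12C transcript, which enriches for targeted clones. Downstream, the CAG promoter (CMV enhancer, chicken β-actin promoter and chimeric intron) drives EGFP. The nuclear localisation signal implied by the name is not annotated separately in the feature table. A WPRE follows to boost transcript stability and expression, and hGH and rabbit β-globin poly(A) signals terminate the transcript.

The stated purpose is knock-in of CAG-EGFPnls at AAVS1, giving stable nuclear green labelling of human cells. The donor would need a site-specific nuclease targeting AAVS1, which the record does not specify.
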