Addgene plasmid #191692: AAVS1-NeoR-CAG-EGFPnls-WPRE
Purpose: For knocking pCAG-EGFPnls into AAVS1 locus
Depositing lab: Yuejun Chen. Publication: Human midbrain dopaminergic neuronal differentiation markers predict cell therapy outcomes in a Parkinson's disease model. Xu P, He H, Gao Q, Zhou Y, Wu Z, Zhang X, Sun L, Hu G, Guan Q, You Z, Zhang X, Zheng W, Xiong M, Chen Y. J Clin Invest. 2022 Jul 15;132(14). pii: 156768. doi: 10.1172/JCI156768. PubMed 35700056.
Backbone
  Vector backbone: AAVS1-pur-CAG-mCherry (Plasmid #159458)
  Backbone manufacturer: Yuejun Chen
  Vector type: Mammalian Expression
  Selectable markers: Neomycin (select with G418)
Growth in bacteria
  Bacterial resistance: Ampicillin, 100 μg/mL
  Growth temperature: 37°C
  Growth strain: DH5alpha
  Copy number: High Copy
Gene/Insert
  Gene/Insert name: AAVS1 homology arms and pCAG-EGFPnls
  Species: H. sapiens (human)
  Mutation: WT
  Cloning method: Restriction Enzyme; 5′ cloning site Unknown (unknown if destroyed)
Terms and licenses: Academic/Nonprofit Terms; Industry Terms: Not Available to Industry
How to cite: AAVS1-NeoR-CAG-EGFPnls-WPRE was a gift from Yuejun Chen (Addgene plasmid # 191692 ; http://n2t.net/addgene:191692 ; RRID:Addgene_191692)
