>Addgene plasmid #191692 | AAVS1-NeoR-CAG-EGFPnls-WPRE | depositor partial sequence | sequence record 371573 | EGFPnls
ATGGTGAGCAAGGGCGAGGAGCTGTTCACCGGGGTGGTGCCCATCCTGGTCGAGCTGGACGGCGACGTAA
ACGGCCACAAGTTCAGCGTGTCCGGCGAGGGCGAGGGCGATGCCACCTACGGCAAGCTGACCCTGAAGTT
CATCTGCACCACCGGCAAGCTGCCCGTGCCCTGGCCCACCCTCGTGACCACCCTGACCTACGGCGTGCAG
TGCTTCAGCCGCTACCCCGACCACATGAAGCAGCACGACTTCTTCAAGTCCGCCATGCCCGAAGGCTACG
TCCAGGAGCGCACCATCTTCTTCAAGGACGACGGCAACTACAAGACCCGCGCCGAGGTGAAGTTCGAGGG
CGACACCCTGGTGAACCGCATCGAGCTGAAGGGCATCGACTTCAAGGAGGACGGCAACATCCTGGGGCAC
AAGCTGGAGTACAACTACAACAGCCACAACGTCTATATCATGGCCGACAAGCAGAAGAACGGCATCAAGG
TGAACTTCAAGATCCGCCACAACATCGAGGACGGCAGCGTGCAGCTCGCCGACCACTACCAGCAGAACAC
CCCCATCGGCGACGGCCCCGTGCTGCTGCCCGACAACCACTACCTGAGCACCCAGTCCGCCCTGAGCAAA
GACCCCAACGAGAAGCGCGATCACATGGTCCTGCTGGAGTTCGTGACCGCCGCCGGGATCACTCTCGGCA
TGGACGAGCTGTACAAGAAGCGACCTGCCGCCACAAAGAAGGCTGGACAGGCTAAGAAGAAGAAATAA
